Addgene plasmid #142576: TFORF0262
Purpose: Lentiviral vector for overexpressing transcription factor ORFs with unique 24-bp barcodes. Barcodes facilitate identification of transcription factors in pooled screens.
Depositing lab: Feng Zhang. Depositing organization: Broad Institute. Publication: A transcription factor atlas of directed differentiation. Joung J, Ma S, Tay T, Geiger-Schuller KR, Kirchgatterer PC, Verdine VK, Guo B, Arias-Garcia MA, Allen WE, Singh A, Kuksenko O, Abudayyeh OO, Gootenberg JS, Fu Z, Macrae RK, Buenrostro JD, Regev A, Zhang F. Cell. 2023 Jan 5;186(1):209-229.e26. doi: 10.1016/j.cell.2022.11.026. PubMed 36608654.
Backbone
  Vector backbone: pLX_TRC317
  Backbone manufacturer: Broad Institute Genetic Perturbation Platform
  Backbone size w/o insert (bp): 8264
  Vector type: Mammalian Expression, Lentiviral
  Selectable markers: Puromycin
Growth in bacteria
  Bacterial resistance: Ampicillin, 100 μg/mL
  Growth temperature: 37°C
  Growth strain: NEB Stable
  Copy number: High Copy
Gene/Insert
  Gene/Insert name: TCF4
  Species: H. sapiens (human)
  Insert size (bp): 2033
  Entrez Gene: TCF4 (a.k.a. CDG2T, E2-2, FCD2, FECD3, ITF-2, ITF2, PTHS, SEF-2, SEF2, SEF2-1, SEF2-1A, SEF2-1B, SEF2-1D, TCF-4, bHLHb19)
  Promoter: EF1a
  Cloning method: Unknown
  Sequencing primers: 5′ GGGTGGAGACTGAAGTTAGGCCAG; 3′ CACATAGCGTAAAAGGAGCAACATAG
Terms and licenses: Academic/Nonprofit Terms; Industry Terms: Not Available to Industry
Depositor comments: NM_001306207,XM_017025947,XM_017025936,XM_017025946,ENST00000540999 . The transcription factor ORF portion of this plasmid was synthesized by Genewiz. Please test multiple small colonies in case of plasmid recombination. To make this collection available in a timely manner, a portion of this collection was not fully sequenced by Addgene. If an Addgene verified full plasmid sequence is not available, please contact us prior to placing an order to request the full sequence.
How to cite: TFORF0262 was a gift from Feng Zhang (Addgene plasmid # 142576 ; http://n2t.net/addgene:142576 ; RRID:Addgene_142576)
