[The description below was written by a language model from this plasmid's Addgene catalogue record and pLannotate feature annotations shown in this document.]
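Description:
TFORF0262 is a lentiviral mammalian expression plasmid built on the pLX_TRC317 backbone, carrying a human TCF4 open reading frame as one member of a barcoded transcription factor ORF collection. It is maintained in E. coli through a high-copy ColE1/pUC-type origin with ampicillin resistance (AmpR under its own bla promoter). An f1 origin and remnants of a lac/lacZα cloning region with T3 and T7 promoters are also present in the bacterial portion. The sequenced record is about 10.3 kb, consistent with the stated backbone and insert sizes. The depositor notes that the plasmid can recombine during propagation.

The viral cassette has a third-generation, self-inactivating layout. An RSV promoter drives a truncated HIV-1 5' LTR, followed by the Ψ packaging signal with a gag fragment, the Rev response element, a cPPT/CTS, and a ΔU3 3' LTR with a downstream SV40 polyadenylation signal. Within the transfer region, an SV40 early promoter/origin drives puromycin N-acetyltransferase for selection of transduced cells. A separate EF-1α promoter drives TCF4, a basic helix-loop-helix factor that activates transcription through E-box motifs and is implicated in neuronal differentiation. A WPRE downstream of the ORF enhances transcript expression. No epitope tag or fluorescent reporter is annotated.

According to the catalogue entry, each construct in the collection carries a unique 24-bp barcode that identifies the transcription factor in pooled overexpression screens. The barcode is not annotated in the feature table, so its position is not stated, and the short U6 promoter fragment annotated between the ORF and WPRE is not explained by the record. The construct is intended for packaging into lentivirus and stable TCF4 overexpression, for example in directed differentiation screens.
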