Features (pLannotate 1.2.2; 31 found; start..end, strand, type, name):
      5..231     +  promoter       RSV promoter: Rous sarcoma virus enhancer/promoter
    232..412     +  LTR            5' LTR (truncated): truncated 5' long terminal repeat (LTR) from HIV-1
    459..584     +  misc_feature   HIV-1 Ψ: packaging signal of human immunodeficiency virus type 1
    568..931     +  CDS            HIV-1 gag (fragment): gag protein from human immunodeficiency virus 1; gag
   1077..1310    +  misc_feature   RRE: The Rev response element (RRE) of HIV-1 allows for Rev-dependent mRNA export from the nucleus to the cytoplasm.
   1687..1713    +  CDS            Rev (fragment): human immunodeficiency virus 1 (HIV-1) Rev protein; rev; enhances nuclear export of unspliced and incompletely spliced viral mRNAs
   1720..1743    +  promoter       SV40 promoter (fragment): SV40 early promoter
   1744..1815    +  promoter       SV40 promoter (fragment): SV40 enhancer and early promoter
   1839..1974    +  rep_origin     SV40 ori: SV40 origin of replication
   2020..2616    +  CDS            PuroR (fragment): puromycin N-acetyltransferase; pac from Streptomyces; confers resistance to puromycin
   2665..2782    +  misc_feature   cPPT/CTS: central polypurine tract and central termination sequence of HIV-1
   2847..2913    +  CDS            small t antigen (fragment): SV40 (simian virus 40) small t antigen
   2920..4098    +  promoter       EF-1α promoter: strong constitutive promoter for human elongation factor EF-1α
   4109..6043    +  CDS            TCF4: ITF2_HUMAN - Also known as BHLHB19, ITF2, SEF2. Experimental evidence at protein level: Swiss-Prot protein existence level 1. Transcription factor that binds to the immunoglobulin enhancer Mu-E5/KE5-motif. Involved in the initiation of neuronal differentiation. Activates transcription by binding to the E box (5'- CANNTG-3'). Binds to the E-box present in the somatostatin receptor 2 initiator element (SSTR2-INR) to activate transcription (By similarity). Preferentially binds to either 5'-ACANNTGT-3' or 5'- CCANNTGG-3'. From Homo sapiens (Human).
   6059..6112    +  promoter       U6 promoter (fragment): RNA polymerase III promoter for human U6 snRNA
   6154..6742    +  misc_feature   WPRE: woodchuck hepatitis virus posttranscriptional regulatory element
   6793..6812    +  misc_feature   cPPT/CTS (fragment): central polypurine tract and central termination sequence of HIV-1
   6814..7047    +  LTR            3' LTR (ΔU3): self-inactivating 3' long terminal repeat (LTR) from HIV-1
   7125..7246    +  polyA_signal   SV40 poly(A) signal: SV40 polyadenylation signal
   7286..7421    +  rep_origin     SV40 ori: SV40 origin of replication
   7442..7460    -  promoter       T7 promoter: promoter for bacteriophage T7 RNA polymerase
   7468..7623    +  CDS            lacZα (fragment): LacZα fragment of β-galactosidase; lacZ fragment
   7628..8056    +  rep_origin     f1 ori (sequence partly withheld): f1 bacteriophage origin of replication; arrow indicates direction of (+) strand synthesis
   8109..8213    +  promoter       AmpR promoter: bla
   8214..9074    +  CDS            AmpR: β-lactamase; bla; confers resistance to ampicillin, carbenicillin, and related antibiotics
   9245..9833    +  rep_origin     ori: high-copy-number ColE1/pMB1/pBR322/pUC origin of replication
  10016..10108   +  CDS            lacI (fragment): lac repressor; lacI; The lac repressor binds to the lac operator to inhibit transcription in E. coli. This inhibition can be relieved by adding lactose or isopropyl-β-D-thiogalactopyranoside (IPTG).
  10121..10142   +  protein_bind   CAP binding site: CAP binding activates transcription in the presence of cAMP. E. coli catabolite activator protein
  10157..10187   +  promoter       lac promoter: promoter for the E. coli lac operon
  10195..10211   +  protein_bind   lac operator: The lac repressor binds to the lac operator to inhibit transcription in E. coli. This inhibition can be relieved by adding lactose or isopropyl-β-D-thiogalactopyranoside (IPTG). lac repressor encoded by lacI
  10256..10274   +  promoter       T3 promoter: promoter for bacteriophage T3 RNA polymerase
>Addgene plasmid #142576 | TFORF0262 | addgene full sequence | sequence record 395970 | Addgene NGS Result
TTAATGTAGTCTTATGCAATACTCTTGTAGTCTTGCAACATGGTAACGATGAGTTAGCAACATGCCTTAC
AAGGAGAGAAAAAGCACCGTGCATGCCGATTGGTGGAAGTAAGGTGGTACGATCGTGCCTTATTAGGAAG
GCAACAGACGGGTCTGACATGGATTGGACGAACCACTGAATTGCCGCATTGCAGAGATATTGTATTTAAG
TGCCTAGCTCGATACATAAACGGGTCTCTCTGGTTAGACCAGATCTGAGCCTGGGAGCTCTCTGGCTAAC
TAGGGAACCCACTGCTTAAGCCTCAATAAAGCTTGCCTTGAGTGCTTCAAGTAGTGTGTGCCCGTCTGTT
GTGTGACTCTGGTAACTAGAGATCCCTCAGACCCTTTTAGTCAGTGTGGAAAATCTCTAGCAGTGGCGCC
CGAACAGGGACTTGAAAGCGAAAGGGAAACCAGAGGAGCTCTCTCGACGCAGGACTCGGCTTGCTGAAGC
GCGCACGGCAAGAGGCGAGGGGCGGCGACTGGTGAGTACGCCAAAAATTTTGACTAGCGGAGGCTAGAAG
GAGAGAGATGGGTGCGAGAGCGTCAGTATTAAGCGGGGGAGAATTAGATCGCGATGGGAAAAAATTCGGT
TAAGGCCAGGGGGAAAGAAAAAATATAAATTAAAACATATAGTATGGGCAAGCAGGGAGCTAGAACGATT
CGCAGTTAATCCTGGCCTGTTAGAAACATCAGAAGGCTGTAGACAAATACTGGGACAGCTACAACCATCC
CTTCAGACAGGATCAGAAGAACTTAGATCATTATATAATACAGTAGCAACCCTCTATTGTGTGCATCAAA
GGATAGAGATAAAAGACACCAAGGAAGCTTTAGACAAGATAGAGGAAGAGCAAAACAAAAGTAAGACCAC
CGCACAGCAAGCGGCCGCTGATCTTCAGACCTGGAGGAGGAGATATGAGGGACAATTGGAGAAGTGAATT
ATATAAATATAAAGTAGTAAAAATTGAACCATTAGGAGTAGCACCCACCAAGGCAAAGAGAAGAGTGGTG
CAGAGAGAAAAAAGAGCAGTGGGAATAGGAGCTTTGTTCCTTGGGTTCTTGGGAGCAGCAGGAAGCACTA
TGGGCGCAGCGTCAATGACGCTGACGGTACAGGCCAGACAATTATTGTCTGGTATAGTGCAGCAGCAGAA
CAATTTGCTGAGGGCTATTGAGGCGCAACAGCATCTGTTGCAACTCACAGTCTGGGGCATCAAGCAGCTC
CAGGCAAGAATCCTGGCTGTGGAAAGATACCTAAAGGATCAACAGCTCCTGGGGATTTGGGGTTGCTCTG
GAAAACTCATTTGCACCACTGCTGTGCCTTGGAATGCTAGTTGGAGTAATAAATCTCTGGAACAGATTTG
GAATCACACGACCTGGATGGAGTGGGACAGAGAAATTAACAATTACACAAGCTTAATACACTCCTTAATT
GAAGAATCGCAAAACCAGCAAGAAAAGAATGAACAAGAATTATTGGAATTAGATAAATGGGCAAGTTTGT
GGAATTGGTTTAACATAACAAATTGGCTGTGGTATATAAAATTATTCATAATGATAGTAGGAGGCTTGGT
AGGTTTAAGAATAGTTTTTGCTGTACTTTCTATAGTGAATAGAGTTAGGCAGGGATATTCACCATTATCG
TTTCAGACCCACCTCCCAACCCCGAGGGGACCCATGCATTGCATCTCAATTAGTCAGCAACCAGGTGTGG
AAAGTCCCCAGGCTCCCCAGCAGGCAGAAGTATGCAAAGCATGCGTCTCAATTAGTCAGCAACCATAGTC
CCGCCCCTAACTCCGCCCATCCCGCCCCTAACTCCGCCCAGTTCCGCCCATTCTCCGCCCCATGGCTGAC
TAATTTTTTTTATTTATGCAGAGGCCGAGGCCGCCTCGGCCTCTGAGCTATTCCAGAAGTAGTGAGGAGG
CTTTTTTGGAGGCCTAGGCTTTTGCAAAAAGCTTTCTAGAGGTACCACCGGAGCTTACCATGACCGAGTA
CAAGCCCACGGTGCGCCTCGCCACCCGCGACGACGTCCCCAGGGCCGTACGCACCCTCGCCGCCGCGTTC
GCCGACTACCCCGCCACGCGCCACACCGTCGATCCGGACCGCCACATCGAGCGGGTCACCGAGCTGCAAG
AACTCTTCCTCACGCGCGTCGGGCTCGACATCGGCAAGGTGTGGGTCGCGGACGACGGCGCCGCCGTGGC
GGTCTGGACCACGCCGGAGAGCGTCGAAGCGGGGGCGGTGTTCGCCGAGATCGGCCCGCGCATGGCCGAG
TTGAGCGGTTCCCGGCTGGCCGCGCAGCAACAGATGGAAGGCCTCCTGGCGCCGCACCGGCCCAAGGAGC
CCGCGTGGTTCCTGGCCACCGTCGGCGTCTCGCCCGACCACCAGGGCAAGGGTCTGGGCAGCGCCGTCGT
GCTCCCCGGAGTGGAGGCGGCCGAGCGCGCCGGGGTGCCCGCCTTCCTGGAGACCTCCGCGCCCCGCAAC
CTCCCCTTCTACGAGCGGCTCGGCTTCACCGTCACCGCCGACGTCGAGGTGCCCGAAGGACCGCGCACCT
GGTGCATGACCCGCAAGCCCGGTGCCAGTTAACGAATTCTAGATCTTGAGACAAATGGCAGTATTCATCC
ACAATTTTAAAAGAAAAGGGGGGATTGGGGGGTACAGTGCAGGGGAAAGAATAGTAGACATAATAGCAAC
AGACATACAAACTAAAGAATTACAAAAACAAATTACAAAAATTCAAAATTTTCGGGTTTATTACAGGGAC
AGCAGAGATCCACTTTGGCGCCGGCTCGAGGCCTGCAGGTGCAAAGATGGATAAAGTTTTAAACAGAGAG
GAATCTTTGCAGCTAATGGACCTTCTAGGTCTTGAAAGGAGTGGGAATTGGCTCCGGTGCCCGTCAGTGG
GCAGAGCGCACATCGCCCACAGTCCCCGAGAAGTTGGGGGGAGGGGTCGGCAATTGAACCGGTGCCTAGA
GAAGGTGGCGCGGGGTAAACTGGGAAAGTGATGTCGTGTACTGGCTCCGCCTTTTTCCCGAGGGTGGGGG
AGAACCGTATATAAGTGCAGTAGTCGCCGTGAACGTTCTTTTTCGCAACGGGTTTGCCGCCAGAACACAG
GTAAGTGCCGTGTGTGGTTCCCGCGGGCCTGGCCTCTTTACGGGTTATGGCCCTTGCGTGCCTTGAATTA
CTTCCACCTGGCTGCAGTACGTGATTCTTGATCCCGAGCTTCGGGTTGGAAGTGGGTGGGAGAGTTCGAG
GCCTTGCGCTTAAGGAGCCCCTTCGCCTCGTGCTTGAGTTGAGGCCTGGCCTGGGCGCTGGGGCCGCCGC
GTGCGAATCTGGTGGCACCTTCGCGCCTGTCTCGCTGCTTTCGATAAGTCTCTAGCCATTTAAAATTTTT
GATGACCTGCTGCGACGCTTTTTTTCTGGCAAGATAGTCTTGTAAATGCGGGCCAAGATCTGCACACTGG
TATTTCGGTTTTTGGGGCCGCGGGCGGCGACGGGGCCCGTGCGTCCCAGCGCACATGTTCGGCGAGGCGG
GGCCTGCGAGCGCGGCCACCGAGAATCGGACGGGGGTAGTCTCAAGCTGGCCGGCCTGCTCTGGTGCCTG
GCCTCGCGCCGCCGTGTATCGCCCCGCCCTGGGCGGCAAGGCTGGCCCGGTCGGCACCAGTTGCGTGAGC
GGAAAGATGGCCGCTTCCCGGCCCTGCTGCAGGGAGCTCAAAATGGAGGACGCGGCGCTCGGGAGAGCGG
GCGGGTGAGTCACCCACACAAAGGAAAAGGGCCTTTCCGTCCTCAGCCGTCGCTTCATGTGACTCCACGG
AGTACCGGGCGCCGTCCAGGCACCTCGATTAGTTCTCGAGCTTTTGGAGTACGTCGTCTTTAGGTTGGGG
GGAGGGGTTTTATGCGATGGAGTTTCCCCACACTGAGTGGGTGGAGACTGAAGTTAGGCCAGCTTGGCAC
TTGATGTAATTCTCCTTGGAATTTGCCCTTTTTGAGTTTGGATCTTGGTTCATTCTCAAGCCTCAGACAG
TGGTTCAAAGTTTTTTTCTTCCATTTCAGGTGTCGTGAGGCTAGCACCGCCACCATGTTTTCACCTCCTG
TGAGCAGTGGGAAAAATGGACCAACTTCTTTGGCAAGTGGACATTTTACTGGCTCAAATGTAGAAGACAG
AAGTAGCTCAGGGTCCTGGGGGAATGGAGGACATCCAAGCCCGTCCAGGAACTATGGAGATGGGACTCCC
TATGACCACATGACCAGCAGGGACCTTGGGTCACATGACAATCTCTCTCCACCTTTTGTCAATTCCAGAA
TACAAAGTAAAACAGAAAGGGGCTCATACTCATCTTATGGGAGAGAATCAAACTTACAGGGTTGCCACCA
GCAGAGTCTCCTTGGAGGTGACATGGATATGGGCAACCCAGGAACCCTTTCGCCCACCAAACCTGGTTCC
CAGTACTATCAGTATTCTAGCAATAATCCCCGAAGGAGGCCTCTTCACAGTAGTGCCATGGAGGTACAGA
CAAAGAAAGTTCGAAAAGTTCCTCCAGGTTTGCCATCTTCAGTCTATGCTCCATCAGCAAGCACTGCCGA
CTACAATAGGGACTCGCCAGGCTATCCTTCCTCCAAACCAGCAACCAGCACTTTCCCTAGCTCCTTCTTC
ATGCAAGATGGCCATCACAGCAGTGACCCTTGGAGCTCCTCCAGTGGGATGAATCAGCCTGGCTATGCAG
GAATGTTGGGCAACTCTTCTCATATTCCACAGTCCAGCAGCTACTGTAGCCTGCATCCACATGAACGTTT
GAGCTATCCATCACACTCCTCAGCAGACATCAATTCCAGTCTTCCTCCGATGTCCACTTTCCATCGTAGT
GGTACAAACCATTACAGCACCTCTTCCTGTACGCCTCCTGCCAACGGGACAGACAGTATAATGGCAAATA
GAGGAAGCGGGGCAGCCGGCAGCTCCCAGACTGGAGATGCTCTGGGGAAAGCACTTGCTTCGATCTATTC
TCCAGATCACACTAACAACAGCTTTTCATCAAACCCTTCAACTCCTGTTGGCTCTCCTCCATCTCTCTCA
GCAGGCACAGCTGTTTGGTCTAGAAATGGAGGACAGGCCTCATCGTCTCCTAATTATGAAGGACCCTTAC
ACTCTTTGCAAAGCCGAATTGAAGATCGTTTAGAAAGACTGGATGATGCTATTCATGTTCTCCGGAACCA
TGCAGTGGGCCCATCCACAGCTATGCCTGGTGGTCATGGGGACATGCATGGAATCATTGGACCTTCTCAT
AATGGAGCCATGGGTGGTCTGGGCTCAGGGTATGGAACCGGCCTTCTTTCAGCCAACAGACATTCACTCA
TGGTGGGGACCCATCGTGAAGATGGCGTGGCCCTGAGAGGCAGCCATTCTCTTCTGCCAAACCAGGTTCC
GGTTCCACAGCTTCCTGTCCAGTCTGCGACTTCCCCTGACCTGAACCCACCCCAGGACCCTTACAGAGGC
ATGCCACCAGGACTACAGGGGCAGAGTGTCTCCTCTGGCAGCTCTGAGATCAAATCCGATGACGAGGGTG
ATGAGAACCTGCAAGACACGAAATCTTCGGAGGACAAGAAATTAGATGACGACAAGAAGGATATCAAATC
AATTACTAGCAATAATGACGATGAGGACCTGACACCAGAGCAGAAGGCAGAGCGTGAGAAGGAGCGGAGG
ATGGCCAACAATGCCCGAGAGCGTCTGCGGGTCCGTGACATCAACGAGGCTTTCAAAGAGCTCGGCCGCA
TGGTGCAGCTCCACCTCAAGAGTGACAAGCCCCAGACCAAGCTCCTGATCCTCCACCAGGCGGTGGCCGT
CATCCTCAGTCTGGAGCAGCAAGTCCGAGAAAGGAATCTGAATCCGAAAGCTGCGTGTCTGAAAAGAAGG
GAGGAAGAGAAGGTGTCCTCAGAGCCTCCCCCTCTCTCCTTGGCCGGCCCACACCCTGGAATGGGAGACG
CATCGAATCACATGGGACAGATGTAGTAATGAACTAGTCCGTAACTTGAAAGTATTTCGATTTCTTGGCT
TTATATATCTTGTGGAAAGGACGAGCCGGTCTATTCCGAAATACGCCGACGCGTTAAGTCGACAATCAAC
CTCTGGATTACAAAATTTGTGAAAGATTGACTGGTATTCTTAACTATGTTGCTCCTTTTACGCTATGTGG
ATACGCTGCTTTAATGCCTTTGTATCATGCTATTGCTTCCCGTATGGCTTTCATTTTCTCCTCCTTGTAT
AAATCCTGGTTGCTGTCTCTTTATGAGGAGTTGTGGCCCGTTGTCAGGCAACGTGGCGTGGTGTGCACTG
TGTTTGCTGACGCAACCCCCACTGGTTGGGGCATTGCCACCACCTGTCAGCTCCTTTCCGGGACTTTCGC
TTTCCCCCTCCCTATTGCCACGGCGGAACTCATCGCCGCCTGCCTTGCCCGCTGCTGGACAGGGGCTCGG
CTGTTGGGCACTGACAATTCCGTGGTGTTGTCGGGGAAATCATCGTCCTTTCCTTGGCTGCTCGCCTGTG
TTGCCACCTGGATTCTGCGCGGGACGTCCTTCTGCTACGTCCCTTCGGCCCTCAATCCAGCGGACCTTCC
TTCCCGCGGCCTGCTGCCGGCTCTGCGGCCTCTTCCGCGTCTTCGCCTTCGCCCTCAGACGAGTCGGATC
TCCCTTTGGGCCGCCTCCCCGCGTCGACTTTAAGACCAATGACTTACAAGGCAGCTGTAGATCTTAGCCA
CTTTTTAAAAGAAAAGGGGGGACTGGAAGGGCTAATTCACTCCCAACGAAGACAAGATCTGCTTTTTGCT
TGTACTGGGTCTCTCTGGTTAGACCAGATCTGAGCCTGGGAGCTCTCTGGCTAACTAGGGAACCCACTGC
TTAAGCCTCAATAAAGCTTGCCTTGAGTGCTTCAAGTAGTGTGTGCCCGTCTGTTGTGTGACTCTGGTAA
CTAGAGATCCCTCAGACCCTTTTAGTCAGTGTGGAAAATCTCTAGCAGTACGTATAGTAGTTCATGTCAT
CTTATTATTCAGTATTTATAACTTGCAAAGAAATGAATATCAGAGAGTGAGAGGAACTTGTTTATTGCAG
CTTATAATGGTTACAAATAAAGCAATAGCATCACAAATTTCACAAATAAAGCATTTTTTTCACTGCATTC
TAGTTGTGGTTTGTCCAAACTCATCAATGTATCTTATCATGTCTGGCTCTAGCTATCCCGCCCCTAACTC
CGCCCATCCCGCCCCTAACTCCGCCCAGTTCCGCCCATTCTCCGCCCCATGGCTGACTAATTTTTTTTAT
TTATGCAGAGGCCGAGGCCGCCTCGGCCTCTGAGCTATTCCAGAAGTAGTGAGGAGGCTTTTTTGGAGGC
CTAGGGACGTACCCAATTCGCCCTATAGTGAGTCGTATTACGCGCGCTCACTGGCCGTCGTTTTACAACG
TCGTGACTGGGAAAACCCTGGCGTTACCCAACTTAATCGCCTTGCAGCACATCCCCCTTTCGCCAGCTGG
CGTAATAGCGAAGAGGCCCGCACCGATCGCCCTTCCCAACAGTTGCGCAGCCTGAATGGCGAATGGG
[124 nt withheld, positions 7628-7751]
C
[91 nt withheld, positions 7753-7843]
A
[49 nt withheld, positions 7845-7893]
CCTTTGACGTTGGAGTCCACGTTCTTT
[37 nt withheld, positions 7921-7957]
ACCCTATCTCGGTCTATTCTTTTGATTTATAAGGGATTTTGCCGATTTCGGCCTATTGGTTAAAAAATGA
GCTGATTTAACAAAAATTTAACGCGAATTTTAACAAAATATTAACGCTTACAATTTAGGTGGCACTTTTC
GGGGAAATGTGCGCGGAACCCCTATTTGTTTATTTTTCTAAATACATTCAAATATGTATCCGCTCATGAG
ACAATAACCCTGATAAATGCTTCAATAATATTGAAAAAGGAAGAGTATGAGTATTCAACATTTCCGTGTC
GCCCTTATTCCCTTTTTTGCGGCATTTTGCCTTCCTGTTTTTGCTCACCCAGAAACGCTGGTGAAAGTAA
AAGATGCTGAAGATCAGTTGGGTGCACGAGTGGGTTACATCGAACTGGATCTCAACAGCGGTAAGATCCT
TGAGAGTTTTCGCCCCGAAGAACGTTTTCCAATGATGAGCACTTTTAAAGTTCTGCTATGTGGCGCGGTA
TTATCCCGTATTGACGCCGGGCAAGAGCAACTCGGTCGCCGCATACACTATTCTCAGAATGACTTGGTTG
AGTACTCACCAGTCACAGAAAAGCATCTTACGGATGGCATGACAGTAAGAGAATTATGCAGTGCTGCCAT
AACCATGAGTGATAACACTGCGGCCAACTTACTTCTGACAACGATCGGAGGACCGAAGGAGCTAACCGCT
TTTTTGCACAACATGGGGGATCATGTAACTCGCCTTGATCGTTGGGAACCGGAGCTGAATGAAGCCATAC
CAAACGACGAGCGTGACACCACGATGCCTGTAGCAATGGCAACAACGTTGCGCAAACTATTAACTGGCGA
ACTACTTACTCTAGCTTCCCGGCAACAATTAATAGACTGGATGGAGGCGGATAAAGTTGCAGGACCACTT
CTGCGCTCGGCCCTTCCGGCTGGCTGGTTTATTGCTGATAAATCTGGAGCCGGTGAGCGTGGGTCTCGCG
GTATCATTGCAGCACTGGGGCCAGATGGTAAGCCCTCCCGTATCGTAGTTATCTACACGACGGGGAGTCA
GGCAACTATGGATGAACGAAATAGACAGATCGCTGAGATAGGTGCCTCACTGATTAAGCATTGGTAACTG
TCAGACCAAGTTTACTCATATATACTTTAGATTGATTTAAAACTTCATTTTTAATTTAAAAGGATCTAGG
TGAAGATCCTTTTTGATAATCTCATGACCAAAATCCCTTAACGTGAGTTTTCGTTCCACTGAGCGTCAGA
CCCCGTAGAAAAGATCAAAGGATCTTCTTGAGATCCTTTTTTTCTGCGCGTAATCTGCTGCTTGCAAACA
AAAAAACCACCGCTACCAGCGGTGGTTTGTTTGCCGGATCAAGAGCTACCAACTCTTTTTCCGAAGGTAA
CTGGCTTCAGCAGAGCGCAGATACCAAATACTGTTCTTCTAGTGTAGCCGTAGTTAGGCCACCACTTCAA
GAACTCTGTAGCACCGCCTACATACCTCGCTCTGCTAATCCTGTTACCAGTGGCTGCTGCCAGTGGCGAT
AAGTCGTGTCTTACCGGGTTGGACTCAAGACGATAGTTACCGGATAAGGCGCAGCGGTCGGGCTGAACGG
GGGGTTCGTGCACACAGCCCAGCTTGGAGCGAACGACCTACACCGAACTGAGATACCTACAGCGTGAGCT
ATGAGAAAGCGCCACGCTTCCCGAAGGGAGAAAGGCGGACAGGTATCCGGTAAGCGGCAGGGTCGGAACA
GGAGAGCGCACGAGGGAGCTTCCAGGGGGAAACGCCTGGTATCTTTATAGTCCTGTCGGGTTTCGCCACC
TCTGACTTGAGCGTCGATTTTTGTGATGCTCGTCAGGGGGGCGGAGCCTATGGAAAAACGCCAGCAACGC
GGCCTTTTTACGGTTCCTGGCCTTTTGCTGGCCTTTTGCTCACATGTTCTTTCCTGCGTTATCCCCTGAT
TCTGTGGATAACCGTATTACCGCCTTTGAGTGAGCTGATACCGCTCGCCGCAGCCGAACGACCGAGCGCA
GCGAGTCAGTGAGCGAGGAAGCGGAAGAGCGCCCAATACGCAAACCGCCTCTCCCCGCGCGTTGGCCGAT
TCATTAATGCAGCTGGCACGACAGGTTTCCCGACTGGAAAGCGGGCAGTGAGCGCAACGCAATTAATGTG
AGTTAGCTCACTCATTAGGCACCCCAGGCTTTACACTTTATGCTTCCGGCTCGTATGTTGTGTGGAATTG
TGAGCGGATAACAATTTCACACAGGAAACAGCTATGACCATGATTACGCCAAGCGCGCAATTAACCCTCA
CTAAAGGGAACAAAAGCTGGAGCTGCAAGC
