>Addgene plasmid #142576 | TFORF0262 | depositor partial sequence | sequence record 279866 | Insert
ACCGCCACCATGTTTTCACCTCCTGTGAGCAGTGGGAAAAATGGACCAACTTCTTTGGCAAGTGGACATT
TTACTGGCTCAAATGTAGAAGACAGAAGTAGCTCAGGGTCCTGGGGGAATGGAGGACATCCAAGCCCGTC
CAGGAACTATGGAGATGGGACTCCCTATGACCACATGACCAGCAGGGACCTTGGGTCACATGACAATCTC
TCTCCACCTTTTGTCAATTCCAGAATACAAAGTAAAACAGAAAGGGGCTCATACTCATCTTATGGGAGAG
AATCAAACTTACAGGGTTGCCACCAGCAGAGTCTCCTTGGAGGTGACATGGATATGGGCAACCCAGGAAC
CCTTTCGCCCACCAAACCTGGTTCCCAGTACTATCAGTATTCTAGCAATAATCCCCGAAGGAGGCCTCTT
CACAGTAGTGCCATGGAGGTACAGACAAAGAAAGTTCGAAAAGTTCCTCCAGGTTTGCCATCTTCAGTCT
ATGCTCCATCAGCAAGCACTGCCGACTACAATAGGGACTCGCCAGGCTATCCTTCCTCCAAACCAGCAAC
CAGCACTTTCCCTAGCTCCTTCTTCATGCAAGATGGCCATCACAGCAGTGACCCTTGGAGCTCCTCCAGT
GGGATGAATCAGCCTGGCTATGCAGGAATGTTGGGCAACTCTTCTCATATTCCACAGTCCAGCAGCTACT
GTAGCCTGCATCCACATGAACGTTTGAGCTATCCATCACACTCCTCAGCAGACATCAATTCCAGTCTTCC
TCCGATGTCCACTTTCCATCGTAGTGGTACAAACCATTACAGCACCTCTTCCTGTACGCCTCCTGCCAAC
GGGACAGACAGTATAATGGCAAATAGAGGAAGCGGGGCAGCCGGCAGCTCCCAGACTGGAGATGCTCTGG
GGAAAGCACTTGCTTCGATCTATTCTCCAGATCACACTAACAACAGCTTTTCATCAAACCCTTCAACTCC
TGTTGGCTCTCCTCCATCTCTCTCAGCAGGCACAGCTGTTTGGTCTAGAAATGGAGGACAGGCCTCATCG
TCTCCTAATTATGAAGGACCCTTACACTCTTTGCAAAGCCGAATTGAAGATCGTTTAGAAAGACTGGATG
ATGCTATTCATGTTCTCCGGAACCATGCAGTGGGCCCATCCACAGCTATGCCTGGTGGTCATGGGGACAT
GCATGGAATCATTGGACCTTCTCATAATGGAGCCATGGGTGGTCTGGGCTCAGGGTATGGAACCGGCCTT
CTTTCAGCCAACAGACATTCACTCATGGTGGGGACCCATCGTGAAGATGGCGTGGCCCTGAGAGGCAGCC
ATTCTCTTCTGCCAAACCAGGTTCCGGTTCCACAGCTTCCTGTCCAGTCTGCGACTTCCCCTGACCTGAA
CCCACCCCAGGACCCTTACAGAGGCATGCCACCAGGACTACAGGGGCAGAGTGTCTCCTCTGGCAGCTCT
GAGATCAAATCCGATGACGAGGGTGATGAGAACCTGCAAGACACGAAATCTTCGGAGGACAAGAAATTAG
ATGACGACAAGAAGGATATCAAATCAATTACTAGCAATAATGACGATGAGGACCTGACACCAGAGCAGAA
GGCAGAGCGTGAGAAGGAGCGGAGGATGGCCAACAATGCCCGAGAGCGTCTGCGGGTCCGTGACATCAAC
GAGGCTTTCAAAGAGCTCGGCCGCATGGTGCAGCTCCACCTCAAGAGTGACAAGCCCCAGACCAAGCTCC
TGATCCTCCACCAGGCGGTGGCCGTCATCCTCAGTCTGGAGCAGCAAGTCCGAGAAAGGAATCTGAATCC
GAAAGCTGCGTGTCTGAAAAGAAGGGAGGAAGAGAAGGTGTCCTCAGAGCCTCCCCCTCTCTCCTTGGCC
GGCCCACACCCTGGAATGGGAGACGCATCGAATCACATGGGACAGATGTAGTAATGAACTAGTCCGTAAC
TTGAAAGTATTTCGATTTCTTGGCTTTATATATCTTGTGGAAAGGACGAGCCGGTCTATTCCGAAATACG
CCG
