>Addgene plasmid #142576 | TFORF0262 | depositor partial sequence | sequence record 279867 | Barcode
GCCGGTCTATTCCGAAATACGCCG
